>Addgene plasmid #69888 | Hy_pMT Laccase2 MCS-HIPK3 Exon | depositor full sequence | sequence record 129556 | Hy_pMT Laccase2 MCS-HIPK3 Exon sequence 9720 bps
AAAAGGCCGCGTTGCTGGCGTTTTTCCATAGGCTCCGCCCCCCTGACGAGCATCACAAAAATCGACGCTC
AAGTCAGAGGTGGCGAAACCCGACAGGACTATAAAGATACCAGGCGTTTCCCCCTGGAAGCTCCCTCGTG
CGCTCTCCTGTTCCGACCCTGCCGCTTACCGGATACCTGTCCGCCTTTCTCCCTTCGGGAAGCGTGGCGC
TTTCTCATAGCTCACGCTGTAGGTATCTCAGTTCGGTGTAGGTCGTTCGCTCCAAGCTGGGCTGTGTGCA
CGAACCCCCCGTTCAGCCCGACCGCTGCGCCTTATCCGGTAACTATCGTCTTGAGTCCAACCCGGTAAGA
CACGACTTATCGCCACTGGCAGCAGCCACTGGTAACAGGATTAGCAGAGCGAGGTATGTAGGCGGTGCTA
CAGAGTTCTTGAAGTGGTGGCCTAACTACGGCTACACTAGAAGGACAGTATTTGGTATCTGCGCTCTGCT
GAAGCCAGTTACCTTCGGAAAAAGAGTTGGTAGCTCTTGATCCGGCAAACAAACCACCGCTGGTAGCGGT
GGTTTTTTTGTTTGCAAGCAGCAGATTACGCGCAGAAAAAAAGGATCTCAAGAAGATCCTTTGATCTTTT
CTACGGGGTCTGACGCTCAGTGGAACGAAAACTCACGTTAAGGGATTTTGGTCATGAGATTATCAAAAAG
GATCTTCACCTAGATCCTTTTAAATTAAAAATGAAGTTTTAAATCAATCTAAAGTATATATGAGTAAACT
TGGTCTGACAGTTACCAATGCTTAATCAGTGAGGCACCTATCTCAGCGATCTGTCTATTTCGTTCATCCA
TAGTTGCCTGACTCCCCGTCGTGTAGATAACTACGATACGGGAGGGCTTACCATCTGGCCCCAGTGCTGC
AATGATACCGCGAGACCCACGCTCACCGGCTCCAGATTTATCAGCAATAAACCAGCCAGCCGGAAGGGCC
GAGCGCAGAAGTGGTCCTGCAACTTTATCCGCCTCCATCCAGTCTATTAATTGTTGCCGGGAAGCTAGAG
TAAGTAGTTCGCCAGTTAATAGTTTGCGCAACGTTGTTGCCATTGCTGCAGGCATCGTGGTGTCACGCTC
GTCGTTTGGTATGGCTTCATTCAGCTCCGGTTCCCAACGATCAAGGCGAGTTACATGATCCCCCATGTTG
TGCAAAAAAGCGGTTAGCTCCTTCGGTCCTCCGATCGTTGTCAGAAGTAAGTTGGCCGCAGTGTTATCAC
TCATGGTTATGGCAGCACTGCATAATTCTCTTACTGTCATGCCATCCGTAAGATGCTTTTCTGTGACTGG
TGAGTACTCAACCAAGTCATTCTGAGAATAGTGTATGCGGCGACCGAGTTGCTCTTGCCCGGCGTCAACA
CGGGATAATACCGCGCCACATAGCAGAACTTTAAAAGTGCTCATCATTGGAAAACGTTCTTCGGGGCGAA
AACTCTCAAGGATCTTACCGCTGTTGAGATCCAGTTCGATGTAACCCACTCGTGCACCCAACTGATCTTC
AGCATCTTTTACTTTCACCAGCGTTTCTGGGTGAGCAAAAACAGGAAGGCAAAATGCCGCAAAAAAGGGA
ATAAGGGCGACACGGAAATGTTGAATACTCATACTCTTCCTTTTTCAATATTATTGAAGCATTTATCAGG
GTTATTGTCTCATGAGCGGATACATATTTGAATGTATTTAGAAAAATAAACAAATAGGGGTTCCGCGCAC
ATTTCCCCGAAAAGTGCCACCTGACGTCTAAGAAACCATTATTATCATGACATTAACCTATAAAAATAGG
CGTATCACGAGGCCCTTTCGTCTTCAAGAATTCACATTTGTACGAATTTTTTTTTTATCAAAAGTTCGAG
TTTTTCACCAATTTCCTCATCAACCGAGCAAGGCAAACGGCTTTGAATAATATGGTGTTATATATACATA
TATCAAATCGCTGCTGACTGCGTGATTGATGGCCCCAAGATTACATATTATCGAATCAGGATTCAGAAGG
AGATCAATGTCAAATGCGGACAGGAACATGAAAGACGCCTGTTATGCGCAATTAAAAATTTGGGTTTAAT
TGCTGTGGAAACTGTTGTTGGCGGCATCTTAAGTTCCTGTTTAACAACATCAACTACTTATGTACGTAGA
AGCGTTTAAGCCATTTGCATACAGATGAGAACTGGCTTTTGTGCTAATCAGTCAAGATGACTCCGATGAT
GATGACTCATTACCTGACCAGTTTTCGCTGCTTTCTTTTCAACAACTACTTGTATATGTATTGTATCCAA
TAGCAATACATTGAATTTCCATGGTCTAGTCACGTATTATCATTTAATTGACACCAAGTCGTGTTATTGT
TGAGCTATCGAGTTCAGCTCAAACATTTCTTATTCCCATGAATAAGCCGGCAAAAATATGCAATCTATGA
AAGTTAATATAAGCAAACCTTACTTTGACTCAATACCAATGCACTTTGTGTCGATAGGTTCACGCAATTG
AGGCGATTATTCCGATAACCCAAGCGATTGACTGTTCCCGTTTCGATTCCAATTGAAATTTGGAAATGTA
CAATAGTTTTGCTATATGCTGTCAAGTACGCTCTTATCTTCTCTGGGTTTTCTTCAGAGTTTCGAAACGC
TTCTTCTTTTTTTTGTTTTTTTTTTTTTGGAATCTCGTATTTTGGAAGGGGCTCCCCTCTGGAATTTGTT
ACACTGTCGTTATCATTGCGAACAAGCGGCCCGAAGCTATCAGCGACTTTAACATTTACAATGCACTTTT
TTACGACCAATTAAATGTACATTTTCCTTTCTTCGCCCGTTGATAAGCGAACGCGATGTGGCGCAGGCAA
TGTGTTGCTCTTGCGACACAAACGCAATCAAAATGGATTCAATTTCGCTTTTTCCCAGTGAAACGAAGAA
CGAACCGACCATCATGATATGCTCCTCTGCATGTTGCGTATTGAATCAATGACAATTTCAATTAAGCCGC
CCGTTCGTCATGCGTTTTCGTGCGCTTCGAAATGCTGATAACGCTGCTGTCCTCCAACTGCTTTGCATGT
GGACACAATTCCATTTATTTAATTCTTTTATTTGGATCGGTTAAATTAAAAAGCGCCTTGTTACGCATTT
AACGTTGTTTCCGGTGCGTGGTGGTTTCATGCTTCTGGGAACGGCAAATGGGTTTAGGATTGGGAACCCC
TCATCATCTGTTGGAATATACTATTCAACCTACAAAAGTAACGTTAAACAACACTACTTTATATTTGATA
TGAATGGCCACACCTTTTATGCCATAAAACATATTGTAAGAGAATACCACTCTTTTTATTCCTTCTTTCC
TTCTTGTACGTTTTTTGCTGTAAGTAGGTCGTGGTGCTGGTGTTGCAGTTGAAATAACTTAAAATATAAA
TCATAAAACTCAAACATAAACTTGACTATTTATTTATTTATTAAGAAAGGAAATATAAATTATAAATTAC
AACAGGTTATGGACCTGCAGCCAAGCTTGGCGCTCGTCCGGGGGCAATGAGATATGAAAAAGCCTGAACT
CACCGCGACGTCTGTCGAGAAGTTTCTGATCGAAAAGTTCGACAGCGTCTCCGACCTGATGCAGCTCTCG
GAGGGCGAAGAATCTCGTGCTTTCAGCTTCGATGTAGGAGGGCGTGGATATGTCCTGCGGGTAAATAGCT
GCGCCGATGGTTTCTACAAAGATCGTTATGTTTATCGGCACTTTGCATCGGCCGCGCTCCCGATTCCGGA
AGTGCTTGACATTGGGGAATTCAGCGAGAGCCTGACCTATTGCATCTCCCGCCGTGCACAGGGTGTCACG
TTGCAAGACCTGCCTGAAACCGAACTGCCCGCTGTTCTGCAGCCGGTCGCGGAGGCCATGGATGCGATCG
CTGCGGCCGATCTTAGCCAGACGAGCGGGTTCGGCCCATTCGGACCGCAAGGAATCGGTCAATACACTAC
ATGGCGTGATTTCATATGCGCGATTGCTGATCCCCATGTGTATCACTGGCAAACTGTGATGGACGACACC
GTCAGTGCGTCCGTCGCGCAGGCTCTCGATGAGCTGATGCTTTGGGCCGAGGACTGCCCCGAAGTCCGGC
ACCTCGTGCACGCGGATTTCGGCTCCAACAATGTCCTGACGGACAATGGCCGCATAACAGCGGTCATTGA
CTGGAGCGAGGCGATGTTCGGGGATTCCCAATACGAGGTCGCCAACATCTTCTTCTGGAGGCCGTGGTTG
GCTTGTATGGAGCAGCAGACGCGCTACTTCGAGCGGAGGCATCCGGAGCTTGCAGGATCGCCGCGGCTCC
GGGCGTATATGCTCCGCATTGGTCTTGACCAACTCTATCAGAGCTTGGTTGACGGCAATTTCGATGATGC
AGCTTGGGCGCAGGGTCGATGCGACGCAATCGTCCGATCCGGAGCCGGGACTGTCGGGCGTACACAAATC
GCCCGCAGAAGCGCGGCCGTCTGGACCGATGGCTGTGTAGAAGTACTCGCCGATAGTGGAAACCGACGCC
CCAGCACTCGTCCGAGGGCAAAGGAATAGAGTAGATGCCGACCGAACAAGAGCTGATTTCGAGAACGCCT
CAGCCAGCAACTCGCGCGAGCCTAGCAAGGCAAATGCGAGAGAACGGCCTTACGCTTGGTGGCACAGTTC
TCGTCCACAGTTCGCTAAGCTCGCTCGGCTGGGTCGCGGGAGGGCCGGTCGCAGTGATTCAGGCCCTTCT
GGATTGTGTTGGTCCCCAGGGCACGATTGTCATGCCCACGCACTCGGGTGATCTGACTGATCCCGCAGAT
TGGAGATCGCCGCCCGTGCCTGCCGATTGGGTGCAGATCTTTGTGAAGGAACCTTACTTCTGTGGTGTGA
CATAATTGGACAAACTACCTACAGAGATTTAAAGCTCTAAGGTAAATATAAAATTTTTAAGTGTATAATG
TGTTAAACTACTGATTCTAATTGTTTGTGTATTTTAGATTCCAACCTATGGAACTGATGAATGGGAGCAG
TGGTGGAATGCCTTTAATGAGGAAAACCTGTTTTGCTCAGAAGAAATGCCATCTAGTGATGATGAGGCTA
CTGCTGACTCTCAACATTCTACTCCTCCAAAAAAGAAGAGAAAGGTAGAAGACCCCAAGGACTTTCCTTC
AGAATTGCTAAGTTTTTTGAGTCATGCTGTGTTTAGTAATAGAACTCTTGCTTGCTTTGCTATTTACACC
ACAAAGGAAAAAGCTGCACTGCTATACAAGAAAATTATGGAAAAATATTCTGTAACCTTTATAAGTAGGC
ATAACAGTTATAATCATAACATACTGTTTTTTCTTACTCCACACAGGCATAGAGTGTCTGCTATTAATAA
CTATGCTCAAAAATTGTGTACCTTTAGCTTTTTAATTTGTAAAGGGGTTAATAAGGAATATTTGATGTAT
AGTGCCTTGACTAGAGATCATAATCAGCCATACCACATTTGTAGAGGTTTTACTTGCTTTAAAAAACCTC
CCACACCTCCCCCTGAACCTGAAACATAAAATGAATGCAATTGTTGTTGTTAACTTGTTTATTGCAGCTT
ATAATGGTTACAAATAAAGCAATAGCATCACAAATTTCACAAATAAAGCATTTTTTTCACTGCATTCTAG
TTGTGGTTTGTCCAAACTCATCAATGTATCTTATCATGTCTGGATCAATTCGTTGCAGGACAGGATGTGG
TGCCCGATGTGACTAGCTCTTTGCTGCAGGCCGTCCTATCCTCTGGTTCCGATAAGAGACCCAGAACTCC
GGCCCCCCACCGCCCACCGCCACCCCCATACATATGTGGTACGCAAGTAAGAGTGCCTGCGCATGCCCCA
TGTGCCCCACCAAGAGCTTTGCATCCCATACAAGTCCCCAAAGTGGAGAACCGAACCAATTCTTCGCGGG
CAGAACAAAAGCTTCTGCACACGTCTCCACTCGAATTTGGAGCCGGCCGGCGTGTGCAAAAGAGGTGAAT
CGAACGAAAGACCCGTGTGTAAAGCCGCGTTTCCAAAATGTATAAAACCGAGAGCATCTGGCCAATGTGC
ATCAGTTGTGGTCAGCAGCAAAATCAAGTGAATCATCTCAGTGCAACTAAAGGGGGGATCTCGAGCATTG
AGAAATGACTGAGTTCCGGTGCTCTCAAGTCATTGATCTTTGTCGACTTTTATTTGGTCTCTGTAATAAC
GACTTCAAAAACATTAAATTCTGTTGCGAAGCCAGTAAGCTACAAAAAGAAAAAACAAGAGAGAGTGCTA
TAGTCGTATAGTATAGTTTCCCGACTATCTGATACCCATTACTTATCTAGGGGGAATGCGAACCCAAAAT
TTTATCAGTTTTCTCGGATATCGATAGATATTGGGGAATAAATTTAAATAAATAAATTTTGGGCGGGTTT
AGGGCGTGGCAAAAAGTTTTTTGGCAAATCGCTAGAAATTTACAAGACTTATAAAATTATGAAAAAATAC
AACAAAATTTTAAACACGTGGGCGTGACAGTTTTGGGCGGTTTTAGGGCGTTAGAGTAGGCGAGGACAGG
GTTACATCGACTAGGCTTTGATCCTGATCAAGAATATATATACTTTATACCGCTTCCTTCTACATGTTAC
CTATTTTTCAACGAATCTAGTATACCTTTTTACTGTACGATTTATGGGTATAATAATAAGCTAAATCGAG
ACTAAGTTTTATTGTTATATATATTTTTTTTATTTTATGCAGAAAGGTACCGTATGGCCTCACAAGTCTT
GGTCTACCCACCATATGTTTATCAAACTCAGTCAAGTGCCTTTTGTAGTGTGAAGAAACTCAAAGTAGAG
CCAAGCAGTTGTGTATTCCAGGAAAGAAACTATCCACGGACCTATGTGAATGGTAGAAACTTTGGAAATT
CTCATCCTCCCACTAAGGGTAGTGCTTTTCAGACAAAGATACCATTTAATAGACCTCGAGGACACAACTT
TTCATTGCAGACAAGTGCTGTTGTTTTGAAAAACACTGCAGGTGCTACAAAGGTCATAGCAGCTCAGGCA
CAGCAAGCTCACGTGCAGGCACCTCAGATTGGGGCGTGGCGAAACAGATTGCATTTCCTAGAAGGCCCCC
AGCGATGTGGATTGAAGCGCAAGAGTGAGGAGTTGGATAATCATAGCAGCGCAATGCAGATTGTCGATGA
ATTGTCCATACTTCCTGCAATGTTGCAAACCAACATGGGAAATCCAGTGACAGTTGTGACAGCTACCACA
GGATCAAAACAGAATTGTACCACTGGAGAAGGTGACTATCAGTTAGTACAGCATGAAGTCTTATGCTCCA
TGAAAATACTTACGAAGTCCTTGATTTTCTTGGTCGAGGCACGTTTGGCCAGGTAGTTAAATGCTGGAAA
AGAGGGACAAATGAAATTGTAGCAATCAAAATTTTGAAGAATCATCCTTCTTATGCCCGTCAAGGTCAAA
TAGAAGTGAGCATATTAGCAAGGCTCAGTACTGAAAATGCTGATGAATATAACTTTGTACGAGCTTATGA
ATGCTTTCAGCACCGTAACCATACTTGTTTAGTCTTTGAGATGCTGGAACAAAACTTGTATGACTTTCTG
AAACAAAATAAATTTAGTCCCCTGCCACTAAAAGTGATTCGGCCCATTCTTCAACAAGTGGCCACTGCAC
TGAAAAAATTGGAAAGTCTTGGTTTAATTCATGCTGATCTCAAGCCAGAGAATATTATGTTGGTGGATCC
TGTTCGGCAGCCTTACAGGGTTAAAGTAATAGACTTTGGGTCGGCCAGTCATGTATCAAAGACTGTTTGT
TCAACATATCTACAATCTCGGTACTACAGCCCGGGGAGCTCAGCGTAAGTATTCAAAATTCCAAAATTTT
TTACTAGAAATATTCGATTTTTTAATAGGCAGTTTCTATACTATTGTATACTATTGTAGATTCGTTGAAA
AGTATGTAACAGGAAGAATAAAGCATTTCCGACCATGTAAAGTATATATATTCTTAATAAGGATCAATAG
CCGAGTCGATCTCGCCATGTCCGTCTGTCTTATTATTTTATTACCGCCGAGACATCAGGAACTATAAAAG
CTAGAAGGATGAGTTTTAGCATACAGATTCTAGAGACAAGGACGCAGAGCAAGTTTGTTGATCCATGCTG
CCACGCTTTAACTTTCTCAAATTGCCCAAAACTGCCATGCCCACATTTTTGAACTATTTTCGAAATTTTT
TCATAATTGTATTACTCGTGTAAATTTCCATCAATTTGCCAAAAAACTTTTTGTCACGCGTTAACGCCCT
AAAGCCGCCAATTTGGTCACGCCCACACTATTGAACAATTATCAAATTTTTTCTCATTTTATTCCCCAAT
ATCTATCGATATCCCCGATTATGAAATTATTAAATTTCGCGTTCGCATTCACACTAGCTGAGTAACGAGT
ATCTGATAGTTGGGGAAATCGACTTATTTTTTATATACAATGAAAATGAATTTAATCATATGAATATCGA
TTATAGCTTTTTATTTAATATGAATATTTATTTGGGCTTAAGGTGTAACCTCCTCGACATAAGACTCACA
TGGCGCAGGCACATTGAAGACAAAAATACTCATTGTCGGGTCTCGCACCCTCCAGCAGCACCTAAAATTA
TGTCTTCAATTATTGCCAACATTGGAGACACAATTAGTCTGTGGCACCTCAGGCGGCCGCAACTTGTTTA
TTGCAGCTTATAATGGTTACAAATAAAGCAATAGCATCACAAATTTCACAAATAAAGCATTTTTTTCACT
GCATTCTAGTTGTGGTTTGTCCAAACTCATCAATGTATCTTAACTAGTGGATCCACTAGGGGCCGCCGAC
GCGAGGCTGGATGGCCTTCCCCATTATGATTCTTCTCGCTTCCGGCGGCATCGGGATGCCCGCGTTGCAG
GCCATGCTGTCCAGGCAGGTAGATGACGACCATCAGGGACAGCTTCAAGGATCGCTCGCGGCTCTTACCA
GCCTAACTTCGATCATTGGACCGCTGATCGTCACGGCGATTTATGCCGCCTCGGCGAGCACATGGAACGG
GTTGGCATGGATTGTAGGCGCCGCCCTATACCTTGTCTGCCTCCCCGCGTTGCGTCGCGGTGCATGGAGC
CGGGCCACCTCGACCTGAATGGAAGCCGGCGGCACCTCGCTAACGGATTCACCACTCCAAGAATTGGAGC
CAATCAATTCTTGCGGAGAACTGTGAATGCGCAAACCAACCCTTGGCAGAACATATCCATCGCGTCCGCC
ATCTCCAGCAGCCGCACGCGGCGCATCTCGGGCAGCGTTGGGTCCTGGCCACGGGTGCGCATGATCGTGC
TCCTGTCGTTGAGGACCCGGCTAGGCTGGCGGGGTTGCCTTACTGGTTAGCAGAATGAATCACCGATACG
CGAGCGAACGTGAAGCGACTGCTGCTGCAAAACGTCTGCGACCTGAGCAACAACATGAATGGTCTTCGGT
TTCCGTGTTTCGTAAAGTCTGGAAACGCGGAAGTCAGCGCTCTTCCGCTTCCTCGCTCACTGACTCGCTG
CGCTCGGTCGTTCGGCTGCGGCGAGCGGTATCAGCTCACTCAAAGGCGGTAATACGGTTATCCACAGAAT
CAGGGGATAACGCAGGAAAGAACATGTGAGCAAAAGGCCAGCAAAAGGCCAGGAACCGTA
Features (pLannotate 1.2.2; 18 found; start..end, strand, type, name):
     23..611     -  rep_origin     ori: high-copy-number ColE1/pMB1/pBR322/pUC origin of replication
    782..1642    -  CDS            AmpR: β-lactamase; bla; confers resistance to ampicillin, carbenicillin, and related antibiotics
   1643..1747    -  promoter       AmpR promoter: bla
   3229..3508    +  promoter       copia promoter: strong promoter from the Drosophila transposable element copia (Sinclair et al., 1986)
   3554..4579    +  CDS            HygR: aminoglycoside phosphotransferase from E. coli; aph(4)-Ia; confers resistance to hygromycin
   4597..4869    +  CDS            yokD (fragment): YOKD_BACSU - Experimental evidence at protein level: Swiss-Prot protein existence level 1. May contribute to antibiotic resistance. From Bacillus subtilis (strain 168).
   4866..4940    +  CDS            small t antigen (fragment): SV40 (simian virus 40) small t antigen
   4942..5007    +  intron         small t intron: SV40 (simian virus 40) small t antigen intron
   5137..5157    +  CDS            SV40 NLS: nuclear localization signal of SV40 (simian virus 40) large T antigen
   5476..5559    +  CDS            large T antigen (fragment): large T antigen from SV40 (simian virus 40)
   5582..5716    +  polyA_signal   SV40 poly(A) signal: SV40 polyadenylation signal
   5717..6143    +  promoter       MT promoter: Drosophila metallothionein promoter
   6774..7382    +  CDS            HIPK3 (fragment): HIPK3_HUMAN - Also known as DYRK6, FIST3, PKY. Experimental evidence at protein level: Swiss-Prot protein existence level 1. Serine/threonine-protein kinase involved in transcription regulation, apoptosis and steroidogenic gene expression. Phosphorylates JUN and RUNX2. Seems to negatively regulate apoptosis by promoting FADD phosphorylation. Enhances androgen receptor-mediated transcription. May act as a transcriptional corepressor for NK homeodomain transcription factors. The phosphorylation of NR5A1 activates SF1 leading to increased steroidogenic gene expression upon cAMP signaling pathway
   7355..7867    +  CDS            Hipk3 (fragment): HIPK3_RAT - Also known as Fist. Experimental evidence at protein level: Swiss-Prot protein existence level 1. Seems to negatively regulate apoptosis by promoting FADD phosphorylation. Enhances androgen receptor-mediated transcription. May act as a transcriptional corepressor for NK homeodomain transcription factors. From Rattus norvegicus (Rat).
   8741..8862    +  polyA_signal   SV40 poly(A) signal: SV40 polyadenylation signal
   8887..9188    +  CDS            TcR (fragment): tetracycline efflux protein; tet; confers resistance to tetracycline
   9430..9558    -  CDS            YPB1_ECOLX (fragment): Protein predicted: Swiss-Prot protein existence level 4. From Escherichia coli.
   9562..9695    -  rep_origin     RSF ori (fragment): Plasmids containing the RSF 1030 origin of replication can be propagated in E. coli cells that contain additional plasmids with compatible origins.
