[The description below was written by a language model from this plasmid's Addgene catalogue record and pLannotate feature annotations shown in this document.]
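Description:
Hy_pMT Laccase2 MCS-HIPK3 Exon is an insect expression plasmid designed to produce the human HIPK3 exon 2 circular RNA in Drosophila cells. It is propagated in E. coli through a high-copy ColE1/pUC-type origin and an ampicillin resistance gene (β-lactamase with its own promoter). For selection in fly cells it carries a hygromycin phosphotransferase gene driven by the strong promoter of the Drosophila copia transposable element, followed by SV40 small t intron and polyadenylation sequences, which allows stably transfected lines to be established.

The payload sits downstream of the Drosophila metallothionein (MT) promoter, which is metal-inducible and so allows expression to be switched on when desired. The HIPK3 exon, recorded as about 1.1 kb and encoding amino acids 1–194, was cloned between KpnI and XmaI sites in the multiple cloning site of the Laccase2 MCS Exon backbone, and the transcription unit ends with an SV40 poly(A) signal. The annotated HIPK3 coding matches (one to the human protein and an adjacent, overlapping one to the rat orthologue, probably reflecting homology within the same human insert) are flanked by several hundred unannotated bases on each side. Going by the backbone name and the mixed human/fly species entry, these presumably correspond to Drosophila Laccase2 intronic sequences that promote backsplicing of the inserted exon into a circle, although the feature table does not label them. Short fragments annotated as TcR, RSF ori, yokD and SV40 T antigen appear to be backbone remnants rather than functional parts.

The deposited sequence is 9,720 nt, somewhat larger than the catalogue's stated total size. The plasmid is suited to studying circular RNA biogenesis and its regulation in Drosophila cells.
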