Addgene plasmid #69888: Hy_pMT Laccase2 MCS-HIPK3 Exon
Purpose: Expresses the human HIPK3 exon 2 circular RNA in Drosophila
Depositing lab: Jeremy Wilusz. Depositing organization: University of Pennsylvania. Publication: Combinatorial control of Drosophila circular RNA expression by intronic repeats, hnRNPs, and SR proteins. Kramer MC, Liang D, Tatomer DC, Gold B, March ZM, Cherry S, Wilusz JE. Genes Dev. 2015 Oct 8. 10.1101/gad.270421.115 PubMed 26450910.
Backbone
  Vector backbone: Hy_pMT Laccase2 MCS Exon Vector
  Backbone size w/o insert (bp): 8622
  Total vector size (bp): 9271
  Vector type: Insect Expression
  Selectable markers: Hygromycin
Growth in bacteria
  Bacterial resistance: Ampicillin, 100 μg/mL
  Growth temperature: 37°C
  Growth strain: Top10
  Copy number: Unknown
Gene/Insert
  Gene/Insert name: HIPK3 (alt name: Homeodomain Interacting Protein Kinase 3)
  Species: H. sapiens (human), D. melanogaster (fly)
  Insert size (bp): 1099
  Mutation: Expresses aa1-194 of HIPK3
  Entrez Gene: HIPK3 (a.k.a. DYRK6, FIST3, PKY, YAK1)
  Promoter: Metallothionein Promoter (pMT)
  Cloning method: Restriction Enzyme; 5′ cloning site KpnI (not destroyed); 3′ cloning site XmaI (not destroyed)
  Sequencing primers: 5′ CACTCGAATTTGGAGCCGGC
Terms and licenses: Academic/Nonprofit Terms; Industry Terms: Not Available to Industry
How to cite: Hy_pMT Laccase2 MCS-HIPK3 Exon was a gift from Jeremy Wilusz (Addgene plasmid # 69888 ; http://n2t.net/addgene:69888 ; RRID:Addgene_69888)
