>Addgene plasmid #69888 | Hy_pMT Laccase2 MCS-HIPK3 Exon | addgene partial sequence | sequence record 127331 | Laccase2-R 5'-tcgactcggctattgatcct-3'
ATGCTTTATTCTTCCTGTTACATACTTTTCAACGAATCTACAATAGTATACAATAGTATAGAAACTGCCT
ATTAAAAAATCGAATATTTCTAGTAAAAAATTTTGGAATTTTGAATACTTACGCTGAGCTCCCCGGGCTG
TAGTACCGAGATTGTAGATATGTTGAACAAACAGTCTTTGATACATGACTGGCCGACCCAAAGTCTATTA
CTTTAACCCTGTAAGGCTGCCGAACAGGATCCACCAACATAATATTCTCTGGCTTGAGATCAGCATGAAT
TAAACCAAGACTTTCCAATTTTTTCAGTGCAGTGGCCACTTGTTGAAGAATGGGCCGAATCACTTTTAGT
GGCAGGGGACTAAATTTATTTTGTTTCAGAAAGTCATACAAGTTTTGTTCCAGCATCTCAAAGACTAAAC
AAGTATGGTTACGGTGCTGAAAGCATTCATAAGCTCGTACAAAGTTATATTCATCAGCATTTTCAGTACT
GAGCCTTGCTAATATGCTCACTTCTATTTGACCTTGACGGGCATAAGAAGGATGATTCTTCAAAATTTTG
ATTGCTACAATTTCATTTGTCCCTCTTTTCCAGCATTTAACTACCTGGCCAAACGTGCCTCGACCAAGAA
AATCAAGGACTTCGTAAGTATTTTCATGGAGCATAAGACTTCATGCTGTACTAACTGATAGTCACCTTCT
CCAGTGGTACAATTCTGTTTTGATCCTGTGGTAGCTGTCACAACTGTCACTGGATT
