>Addgene plasmid #69888 | Hy_pMT Laccase2 MCS-HIPK3 Exon | addgene partial sequence | sequence record 128715 | MT-Forward 5'-CATCTCAGTGCAACTAAA-3'
GTGCTCTCAAGTCATTGATCTTTGTCGACTTTTATTTGGTCTCTGTAATAACGACTTCAAAAACATTAAA
TTCTGTTGCGAAGCCAGTAAGCTACAAAAAGAAAAAACAAGAGAGAGTGCTATAGTCGTATAGTATAGTT
TCCCGACTATCTGATACCCATTACTTATCTAGGGGGAATGCGAACCCAAAATTTTATCAGTTTTCTCGGA
TATCGATAGATATTGGGGAATAAATTTAAATAAATAAATTTTGGGCGGGTTTAGGGCGTGGCAAAAAGTT
TTTTGGCAAATCGCTAGAAATTTACAAGACTTATAAAATTATGAAAAAATACAACAAAATTTTAAACACG
TGGGCGTGACAGTTTTGGGCGGTTTTAGGGCGTTAGAGTAGGCGAGGACAGGGTTACATCGACTAGGCTT
TGATCCTGATCAAGAATATATATACTTTATACCGCTTCCTTCTACATGTTACCTATTTTTCAACGAATCT
AGTATACCTTTTTACTGTACGATTTATGGGTATAATAATAAGCTAAATCGAGACTAAGTTTTATTGTTAT
ATATATTTTTTTTATTTTATGCAGAAAGGTACCGTATGGCCTCACAAGTCTTGGTCTACCCACCATATGT
TTATCAAACTCAGTCAAGTGCCTTTTG
